>Addgene plasmid #34597 | pMIR-Report-Luc-KLF4-FL | addgene partial sequence | sequence record 42724 | LucNrev 5'-CCTTATGCAGTTGCTCTCC-3'
GGCGCCGGGCCTTTCTTTATGTTTTTGGCGTCTTCCATGGTGGATCCACGGTTCACTAAACCAGCTCTGC
TTATATAGACCTCCCACCGTACACGCCTACCGCCCATTTGCGTCAATGGGGCGGAGTTGTTACGACATTT
TGGAAAGTCCCGTTGATTTTGGTGCCAAAACAAACTCCCATTGACGTCAATGGGGTGGAGACTTGGAAAT
CCCCGTGAGTCAAACCGCTATCCACGCCCATTGATGTACTGCCAAAACCGCATCACCATGGTAATAGCGA
TGACTAATACGTAGATGTACTGCCAAGTAGGAAAGTCCCATAAGGTCATGTACTGGGCATAATGCCAGGC
GGGCCATTTACCGTCATTGACGTCAATAGGGGGCGTACTTGGCATATGATACACTTGATGTACTGCCAAG
TGGGCAGTTTACCGTAAATACTCCACCCATTGACGTCAATGGAAAGTCCCTATTGGCGTTACTATGGGAA
CATACGTCATTATTGACGTCAATGGGCGGGGGTCGTTGGGCGGTCAGCCAGGCGGGCCATTTACCGTAAG
TTATGTAACGCGGAACTCCATATATGGGCTATGAACTAATGACCCCGTAATTGATTACTATTAATAACTA
AGATCTGGTACCTTGAATTCATGCTTCTCCTCCCTTTAGTGAGGGTAATTCTCTCTCTCTCCCTATAGTG
AGTCGTATTAATTCCTTCTCTTCTATAGTGTCACCTAAATCGTTGCAATTCGTAATCATGTCATAGCTGT
TTCCTGTGTGAAATTGTTATCCGCTCACAATTCCACACAACATACGAGCCGGAAGCATAAAGTGTAAAGC
CTGGGGTGCCTAATGAGTGAGCTAACTCACATTAATTGCGTTGCGCTCACTGCCCGCTTTCCAGTCGGGA
AAACCTGTCG
