>Addgene plasmid #34597 | pMIR-Report-Luc-KLF4-FL | addgene partial sequence | sequence record 43182 | Luc-F 5'-CAGTCAAGTAACAACCGCGA-3'
TGTGTTTGTGGACGAGTACCGAAAGGTCTTACCGGAAAACTCGACGCAAGAAAAATCAGAGAGATCCTCA
TAAAGGCCAAGAAGGGCGGAAAGTCCAAATTGCTCGAGTGATGAAAGCTGCGCACTAGTGAGGGAGCTCA
TAGGCCGGCATAGACGCGTGCGTGATATCATAGGTTTTCGACCCGATCCATTGTGTCAGTTACTCAGGTC
GAGGCGACCGCGACAGTGGTGGGGGACGCTGCTGAGTGGAAGAGAGCGCAGCCCGGCCACCGGACCTACT
TACTCGCCTTGCTGATTGTCTATTTTTGCGTTTACAACTTTTCTAAGAACTTTTGTATACAAAGGAACTT
TTTAAAAAAGACGCTTCCAAGTTATATTTAATCCAAAGAAGAAGGATCTCGGCCAATTTGGGGTTTTGGG
TTTTGGCTTCGTTTCTTCTCTTCGTTGACTTTGGGGTTCAGGTGCCCCAGCTGCTTCGGGCTGCCGAGGA
CCTTCTGGGCCCCCACATTAATGAGGCAGCCACCTGGCGAGTCTGACATGGCTGTCAGCGACGCGCTGCT
CCCATCTTTCTCCACGTTCGCGTCTGGCCCGGCGGGAAGGGAGAAGACACTGCGTCAAGCAGGTGCCCCG
AATAACCGCTGGCGGGAGGAGCTCTCCCACATGAAGCGACTTCCCCCAGTGCTTCCCGGCCGCCCCTATG
ACCTGGCGGCGGCGACCGTGGCCACAGACCTGGAGAGCGGCGGAGCCGGTGCGGCTTGCGGCGGTAGCAA
CCTGGCGCCCCTACCTCGGAGAGAGACCGAGGAGTTCAACGATCTCCTGGACCTGGACTTTT
