>Addgene plasmid #34597 | pMIR-Report-Luc-KLF4-FL | addgene partial sequence | sequence record 43191 | M13pUC-fwd 5'-CCCAGTCACGACGTTGTAAAACG-3'
CGCATACAAAAACCAACACACAGATCCAATGAAAATAAAAGATCCTTTATTAAGCTTAACTGTTTGTACC
TTTAGAACCAAGACTCACCAAGCACCATCATTTAGGCTATTTAAACATGTTTTCTGTACCTGAATTTCTT
CCTCTTCTTCTAACATCATAATAATGGCTTTTAGAAGGTAAAGAGAATACAAGGTGATCTTTTATGCTTA
TATTGCATCAATACACAATTCAAGGGAATTCTGGTCTTCCCTCCCCCAACTCACGGATATAATTTATACC
CTGATATCCACAACTTCCAGTCACCCCCTTGGCATTTTGTAAGTCCAGGAATATTCAAGTCGGATTTAGA
ATTGGAATGATAGAAGATCCAGTCACAGACCCCATCTGTTCTTTGATTTTTGTCTTTTGGATTCCTCATT
TTTCCTGATTATCCACTCACAAGATGACTCAGTTGGGAACTTGACCATGATTGTAGTGCTTTCTGGCTGG
GCTCCTTCCCTCATCGGGAAGACAGTGTGAAAAGTAAAAAATACTGAATTCTCTTCTGGCAGTGTGGGTC
ATATCCACTGTCTGGGATTTAAAAATGCCTCTTCATGTGTAAGGCGAGGTGGTCCGACCTGGAAAATGCT
CGGTCGCATTTTTGGCACTGGAACGGGCGGTGCCCCGTGTGTTTACGGTAGTGCCTGGTCAGTTCATCTG
AGCGGGCGAATTTCCATCCACAGCCGTCCCAGTCACAGTGGTAAGGTTTCTCACCTGTGTGGGTTC
