[The description below was written by a language model from this plasmid's Addgene catalogue record.]
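Description:
pMIR-Report-Luc-KLF4-FL is a mammalian luciferase reporter plasmid built on the commercial pMIR-Report-LUC backbone (about 6.5 kb without insert). It is propagated in E. coli as a high-copy plasmid under ampicillin selection, and the record lists puromycin as the selectable marker for mammalian cells. No feature table is provided, so details such as the replication origin and polyadenylation signal are not stated.

The payload is a CMV promoter-driven firefly luciferase transgene whose 3′ untranslated region has been extended with roughly 2.3 kb of human KLF4 (also known as GKLF or EZF) cDNA. The fragment begins at a site within the KLF4 5′ UTR and carries the entire coding sequence plus the 3′ UTR. It was excised from an earlier KLF4 cDNA plasmid and inserted at the PmeI site downstream of luciferase, with the site destroyed on both sides during cloning. Because the KLF4 sequence lies downstream of the luciferase reading frame, it acts as regulatory RNA context within the luciferase transcript rather than as a separate expression cassette. Elements in the KLF4 message that are recognised by microRNAs or other post-transcriptional regulators can therefore alter luciferase output.

The depositor describes the plasmid as a translation reporter, and the associated study concerns a feedback loop between KLF4 and miR-206 that can enhance or repress translation depending on cell context. It is thus suited to transfection assays measuring how the full-length KLF4 sequence influences reporter expression. The depositor notes that one G is missing in the KLF4 3′ UTR relative to the reference sequence.
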