Addgene plasmid #34597: pMIR-Report-Luc-KLF4-FL
Depositing lab: Michael Ruppert. Depositing organization: West Virginia University and School of Medicine. Publication: A KLF4-miRNA-206 autoregulatory feedback loop can promote or inhibit protein translation depending upon cell context. Lin CC, Liu LZ, Addison JB, Wonderlin WF, Ivanov AV, Ruppert JM. Mol Cell Biol. 2011 Jun;31(12):2513-27. Epub 2011 Apr 25. 10.1128/MCB.01189-10 PubMed 21518959.
Backbone
  Vector backbone: pMIR-Report-LUC
  Backbone manufacturer: Ambion
  Backbone size w/o insert (bp): 6470
  Vector type: Mammalian Expression, Luciferase
  Selectable markers: Puromycin
Growth in bacteria
  Bacterial resistance: Ampicillin, 100 μg/mL
  Growth temperature: 37°C
  Growth strain: XL1 Blue
  Copy number: High Copy
Gene/Insert
  Gene/Insert name: KLF4 (alt names: GKLF; EZF)
  Species: H. sapiens (human)
  Insert size (bp): 2300
  GenBank ID: AF105036
  Entrez Gene: KLF4 (a.k.a. EZF, GKLF)
  Promoter: CMV
  Cloning method: Restriction Enzyme; 5′ cloning site PmeI (destroyed during cloning); 3′ cloning site PmeI (destroyed during cloning)
  Sequencing primers: 5′ use KLF4 internal primers; 3′ use KLF4 internal primers
Terms and licenses: Academic/Nonprofit Terms; Industry Terms: Not Available to Industry
Depositor comments: This is a translation reporter. KLF4 cDNA (the entire CDS and 3' UTR) was released from pCTV3K-SQC7 and cloned into the 3'UTR of the firefly luciferase transgene in pMIR-Report-Luciferase. The insert/cDNA fragment was generated by cleavage at a KLF4-internal Asp718 site within the KLF4 5' UTR, and a downstream SalI site. pCTV3K-SQC7 was described in Foster KW et al., Cell Growth & Differentiation, Vol. 10, 423–434, June 1999. Please note that there is a G missing in the 3' UTR of KLF4.
How to cite: pMIR-Report-Luc-KLF4-FL was a gift from Michael Ruppert (Addgene plasmid # 34597 ; http://n2t.net/addgene:34597 ; RRID:Addgene_34597)
